Addgene plasmid #11983: pFOS WT-GL3
Purpose: Reporter gene with mouse c-fos promoter. Induced by serum and many growth factors in quiescent cells.
Depositing lab: Ron Prywes. Depositing organization: Columbia University. Publication: Megakaryoblastic leukemia 1, a potent transcriptional coactivator for serum response factor (SRF), is required for serum induction of SRF target genes. Cen B, Selvaraj A, Burgess RC, Hitzler JK, Ma Z, Morris SW, Prywes R. Mol Cell Biol. 2003 Sep . 23(18):6597-608. 10.1128/MCB.23.18.6597-6608.2003 PubMed 12944485.
Backbone
  Vector backbone: pGL3-promoter modified
  Backbone size w/o insert (bp): 5000
  Vector type: Mammalian Expression
Growth in bacteria
  Bacterial resistance: Ampicillin, 100 μg/mL
  Growth temperature: 37°C
  Growth strain: DH5alpha
  Copy number: High Copy
Gene/Insert
  Gene/Insert name: c-fos promoter (alt name: c-fos)
  Species: M. musculus (mouse)
  Insert size (bp): 465
  Entrez Gene: Fos (a.k.a. D12Rfj1, c-fos, cFos)
  Tag / fusion protein: Luc (C terminal on backbone)
  Cloning method: Restriction Enzyme; 5′ cloning site See author map (destroyed during cloning); 3′ cloning site See author map (destroyed during cloning)
  Sequencing primers: 5′ RVprimer3
Terms and licenses: Academic/Nonprofit Terms; Industry Terms: Not Available to Industry
Depositor comments: See author's map for cloning details.
How to cite: pFOS WT-GL3 was a gift from Ron Prywes (Addgene plasmid # 11983 ; http://n2t.net/addgene:11983 ; RRID:Addgene_11983)
