[The description below was written by a language model from this plasmid's Addgene catalogue record and pLannotate feature annotations shown in this document.]
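Description:
pFOS WT-GL3 is a mammalian luciferase reporter plasmid built on a modified pGL3-promoter backbone, in which a roughly 465 bp fragment of the mouse c-fos (Fos) promoter is placed upstream of the firefly luciferase gene. It is propagated in E. coli as a high-copy plasmid through a ColE1/pUC-type origin and selected with ampicillin via the β-lactamase gene and its own promoter. An f1 bacteriophage origin is also present, which in principle allows single-stranded DNA production. The sequenced record is about 5.3 kb, consistent with the stated backbone plus insert.

In the feature table, the enhanced luc+ coding sequence is followed by an SV40 polyadenylation signal. Upstream, a synthetic poly(A) signal and an RNA polymerase II transcriptional pause site from the human α2 globin gene serve to limit read-through transcription from the backbone that would otherwise raise background reporter signal. The c-fos promoter itself was not annotated by the automated tool, but the unannotated gap between the pause site and the start of luciferase is where it would be expected to lie. The short lacZα, SV40 large T antigen and tetracycline-resistance fragments appear to be backbone remnants rather than functional genes. The cloning sites were destroyed during construction, and the record defers to the depositor's map for the details.

The construct is used in transient transfection assays to measure c-fos promoter activity. The record notes that the reporter is induced by serum and many growth factors in quiescent cells, and the associated study examined serum response factor and its coactivator in serum induction of target genes.
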