Features (pLannotate 1.2.2; 11 found; start..end, strand, type, name):
     65..169     -  promoter       AmpR promoter: bla
    196..624     +  rep_origin     f1 ori (sequence partly withheld): f1 bacteriophage origin of replication; arrow indicates direction of (+) strand synthesis
    656..723     -  CDS            lacZα (fragment): LacZα fragment of β-galactosidase; lacZ fragment
    782..830     +  polyA_signal   poly(A) signal: synthetic polyadenylation signal
    844..935     +  misc_feature   pause site: RNA polymerase II transcriptional pause signal from the human α2 globin gene
   1504..3156    +  CDS            luciferase: firefly luciferase; luc+; enhanced luc+ version of the luciferase gene
   3197..3318    -  polyA_signal   SV40 poly(A) signal: SV40 polyadenylation signal
   3341..3409    -  CDS            large T antigen (fragment): large T antigen from SV40 (simian virus 40)
   3425..3557    +  CDS            TcR (fragment): tetracycline efflux protein; tet; confers resistance to tetracycline
   3737..4325    -  rep_origin     ori: high-copy-number ColE1/pMB1/pBR322/pUC origin of replication
   4496..64      -  CDS            AmpR (across the origin): β-lactamase; bla; confers resistance to ampicillin, carbenicillin, and related antibiotics
>Addgene plasmid #11983 | pFOS WT-GL3 | addgene full sequence | sequence record 173333 | Addgene NGS Result
AAACAGGAAGGCAAAATGCCGCAAAAAAGGGAATAAGGGCGACACGGAAATGTTGAATACTCATACTCTT
CCTTTTTCAATATTATTGAAGCATTTATCAGGGTTATTGTCTCATGAGCGGATACATATTTGAATGTATT
TAGAAAAATAAACAAATAGGGGTTCCGCGCACATTTCCCCGAAAAGTGCCACCTG
[124 nt withheld, positions 196-319]
C
[91 nt withheld, positions 321-411]
A
[49 nt withheld, positions 413-461]
CCTTTGACGTTGGAGTCCACGTTCTTT
[37 nt withheld, positions 489-525]
ACCCTATCTCGGTCTATTCTTTTGATTTATAAGGGATTTTGCCGATTTCGGCCTATTGGTTAAAAAATGA
GCTGATTTAACAAAAATTTAACGCGAATTTTAACAAAATATTAACGCTTACAATTTGCCATTCGCCATTC
AGGCTGCGCAACTGTTGGGAAGGGCGATCGGTGCGGGCCTCTTCGCTATTACGCCAGCCCAAGCTACCAT
GATAAGTAAGTAATATTAAGGTACGGGAGGTACTTGGAGCGGCCGCAATAAAATATCTTTATTTTCATTA
CATCTGTGTGTTGGTTTTTTGTGTGAATCGATAGTACTAACATACGCTCTCCATCAAAACAAAACGAAAC
AAAACAAACTAGCAAAATAGGCTGTCCCCAGTGCAAGTGCAGGTGCCAGAACATTTCTCTATCGATAGGT
ACCGAGCTCTTACGCGAGCTTGGGCTGCAGGTCGACCGCCGGCGAGCTGTTCCCGTCAATCCCTCCCTCC
TTTACACAGGATGTCCATATTAGGACATCTGCGTCAGCAGGTTTCCACGGCCGGTCCCTGTTGTTCTGGG
GGGGGGACCATCTCCGAAATCCTACACGCGGAAGGTCTAGGAGACCCCCTAAGATCCCAAATGTGAACAC
TCATAGGTGAAAGATGTATGCCAAGACGGGGGTTGAAAGCCTGGGGCGTAGAGTTGACGACAGAGCGCCC
GCAGAGGGCCTTGGGGCGCGCTTCCCCCCCCTTCCAGTTCCGCCCAGTGACGTAGGAAGTCCATCCATTC
ACAGCGCTTCTATAAAGGCGCCAGCTGAGGCGCCTACTACTCCAACCGCGACTGCAGCGAGCAACTGAGA
AGACTGGATAGAGCCGGCGGTTCCGCGAACGAGCAGTGACCGCGCTCCCACCCAGCTCTGCTCTGCAGCT
CCCACCAGTGTCTCTCTAGCCCGGGCTCGAGATCAGCTTGGCATTCCGGTACTGTTGGTAAAGCCACCAT
GGAAGACGCCAAAAACATAAAGAAAGGCCCGGCGCCATTCTATCCGCTGGAAGATGGAACCGCTGGAGAG
CAACTGCATAAGGCTATGAAGAGATACGCCCTGGTTCCTGGAACAATTGCTTTTACAGATGCACATATCG
AGGTGGACATCACTTACGCTGAGTACTTCGAAATGTCCGTTCGGTTGGCAGAAGCTATGAAACGATATGG
GCTGAATACAAATCACAGAATCGTCGTATGCAGTGAAAACTCTCTTCAATTCTTTATGCCGGTGTTGGGC
GCGTTATTTATCGGAGTTGCAGTTGCGCCCGCGAACGACATTTATAATGAACGTGAATTGCTCAACAGTA
TGGGCATTTCGCAGCCTACCGTGGTGTTCGTTTCCAAAAAGGGGTTGCAAAAAATTTTGAACGTGCAAAA
AAAGCTCCCAATCATCCAAAAAATTATTATCATGGATTCTAAAACGGATTACCAGGGATTTCAGTCGATG
TACACGTTCGTCACATCTCATCTACCTCCCGGTTTTAATGAATACGATTTTGTGCCAGAGTCCTTCGATA
GGGACAAGACAATTGCACTGATCATGAACTCCTCTGGATCTACTGGTCTGCCTAAAGGTGTCGCTCTGCC
TCATAGAACTGCCTGCGTGAGATTCTCGCATGCCAGAGATCCTATTTTTGGCAATCAAATCATTCCGGAT
ACTGCGATTTTAAGTGTTGTTCCATTCCATCACGGTTTTGGAATGTTTACTACACTCGGATATTTGATAT
GTGGATTTCGAGTCGTCTTAATGTATAGATTTGAAGAAGAGCTGTTTCTGAGGAGCCTTCAGGATTACAA
GATTCAAAGTGCGCTGCTGGTGCCAACCCTATTCTCCTTCTTCGCCAAAAGCACTCTGATTGACAAATAC
GATTTATCTAATTTACACGAAATTGCTTCTGGTGGCGCTCCCCTCTCTAAGGAAGTCGGGGAAGCGGTTG
CCAAGAGGTTCCATCTGCCAGGTATCAGGCAAGGATATGGGCTCACTGAGACTACATCAGCTATTCTGAT
TACACCCGAGGGGGATGATAAACCGGGCGCGGTCGGTAAAGTTGTTCCATTTTTTGAAGCGAAGGTTGTG
GATCTGGATACCGGGAAAACGCTGGGCGTTAATCAAAGAGGCGAACTGTGTGTGAGAGGTCCTATGATTA
TGTCCGGTTATGTAAACAATCCGGAAGCGACCAACGCCTTGATTGACAAGGATGGATGGCTACATTCTGG
AGACATAGCTTACTGGGACGAAGACGAACACTTCTTCATCGTTGACCGCCTGAAGTCTCTGATTAAGTAC
AAAGGCTATCAGGTGGCTCCCGCTGAATTGGAATCCATCTTGCTCCAACACCCCAACATCTTCGACGCAG
GTGTCGCAGGTCTTCCCGACGATGACGCCGGTGAACTTCCCGCCGCCGTTGTTGTTTTGGAGCACGGAAA
GACGATGACGGAAAAAGAGATCGTGGATTACGTCGCCAGTCAAGTAACAACCGCGAAAAAGTTGCGCGGA
GGAGTTGTGTTTGTGGACGAAGTACCGAAAGGTCTTACCGGAAAACTCGACGCAAGAAAAATCAGAGAGA
TCCTCATAAAGGCCAAGAAGGGCGGAAAGATCGCCGTGTAATTCTAGAGTCGGGGCGGCCGGCCGCTTCG
AGCAGACATGATAAGATACATTGATGAGTTTGGACAAACCACAACTAGAATGCAGTGAAAAAAATGCTTT
ATTTGTGAAATTTGTGATGCTATTGCTTTATTTGTAACCATTATAAGCTGCAATAAACAAGTTAACAACA
ACAATTGCATTCATTTTATGTTTCAGGTTCAGGGGGAGGTGTGGGAGGTTTTTTAAAGCAAGTAAAACCT
CTACAAATGTGGTAAAATCGATAAGGATCCGTCGACCGATGCCCTTGAGAGCCTTCAACCCAGTCAGCTC
CTTCCGGTGGGCGCGGGGCATGACTATCGTCGCCGCACTTATGACTGTCTTCTTTATCATGCAACTCGTA
GGACAGGTGCCGGCAGCGCTCTTCCGCTTCCTCGCTCACTGACTCGCTGCGCTCGGTCGTTCGGCTGCGG
CGAGCGGTATCAGCTCACTCAAAGGCGGTAATACGGTTATCCACAGAATCAGGGGATAACGCAGGAAAGA
ACATGTGAGCAAAAGGCCAGCAAAAGGCCAGGAACCGTAAAAAGGCCGCGTTGCTGGCGTTTTTCCATAG
GCTCCGCCCCCCTGACGAGCATCACAAAAATCGACGCTCAAGTCAGAGGTGGCGAAACCCGACAGGACTA
TAAAGATACCAGGCGTTTCCCCCTGGAAGCTCCCTCGTGCGCTCTCCTGTTCCGACCCTGCCGCTTACCG
GATACCTGTCCGCCTTTCTCCCTTCGGGAAGCGTGGCGCTTTCTCATAGCTCACGCTGTAGGTATCTCAG
TTCGGTGTAGGTCGTTCGCTCCAAGCTGGGCTGTGTGCACGAACCCCCCGTTCAGCCCGACCGCTGCGCC
TTATCCGGTAACTATCGTCTTGAGTCCAACCCGGTAAGACACGACTTATCGCCACTGGCAGCAGCCACTG
GTAACAGGATTAGCAGAGCGAGGTATGTAGGCGGTGCTACAGAGTTCTTGAAGTGGTGGCCTAACTACGG
CTACACTAGAAGAACAGTATTTGGTATCTGCGCTCTGCTGAAGCCAGTTACCTTCGGAAAAAGAGTTGGT
AGCTCTTGATCCGGCAAACAAACCACCGCTGGTAGCGGTGGTTTTTTTGTTTGCAAGCAGCAGATTACGC
GCAGAAAAAAAGGATCTCAAGAAGATCCTTTGATCTTTTCTACGGGGTCTGACGCTCAGTGGAACGAAAA
CTCACGTTAAGGGATTTTGGTCATGAGATTATCAAAAAGGATCTTCACCTAGATCCTTTTAAATTAAAAA
TGAAGTTTTAAATCAATCTAAAGTATATATGAGTAAACTTGGTCTGACAGTTACCAATGCTTAATCAGTG
AGGCACCTATCTCAGCGATCTGTCTATTTCGTTCATCCATAGTTGCCTGACTCCCCGTCGTGTAGATAAC
TACGATACGGGAGGGCTTACCATCTGGCCCCAGTGCTGCAATGATACCGCGAGACCCACGCTCACCGGCT
CCAGATTTATCAGCAATAAACCAGCCAGCCGGAAGGGCCGAGCGCAGAAGTGGTCCTGCAACTTTATCCG
CCTCCATCCAGTCTATTAATTGTTGCCGGGAAGCTAGAGTAAGTAGTTCGCCAGTTAATAGTTTGCGCAA
CGTTGTTGCCATTGCTACAGGCATCGTGGTGTCACGCTCGTCGTTTGGTATGGCTTCATTCAGCTCCGGT
TCCCAACGATCAAGGCGAGTTACATGATCCCCCATGTTGTGCAAAAAAGCGGTTAGCTCCTTCGGTCCTC
CGATCGTTGTCAGAAGTAAGTTGGCCGCAGTGTTATCACTCATGGTTATGGCAGCACTGCATAATTCTCT
TACTGTCATGCCATCCGTAAGATGCTTTTCTGTGACTGGTGAGTACTCAACCAAGTCATTCTGAGAATAG
TGTATGCGGCGACCGAGTTGCTCTTGCCCGGCGTCAATACGGGATAATACCGCGCCACATAGCAGAACTT
TAAAAGTGCTCATCATTGGAAAACGTTCTTCGGGGCGAAAACTCTCAAGGATCTTACCGCTGTTGAGATC
CAGTTCGATGTAACCCACTCGTGCACCCAACTGATCTTCAGCATCTTTTACTTTCACCAGCGTTTCTGGG
TGAGCAA
