>Addgene plasmid #11983 | pFOS WT-GL3 | addgene partial sequence | sequence record 96841 | LucNRev 5'-CCTTATGCAGTTGCTCTCC-3'
GAATGGCGCCGGGCCTTTCTTTATGTTTTTGGCGTCTTCCATGGTGGCTTTACCAACAGTACCGGAATGC
CAAGCTGATCTCGAGCCCGGGCTAGAGAGACACTGGTGGGAGCTGCAGAGCAGAGCTGGGTGGGAGCGCG
GTCACTGCTCGTTCGCGGAACCGCCGGCTCTATCCAGTCTTCTCAGTTGCTCGCTGCAGTCGCGGTTGGA
GTAGTAGGCGCCTCAGCTGGCGCCTTTATAGAAGCGCTGTGAATGGATGGACTTCCTACGTCACTGGGCG
GAACTGGAAGGGGGGGGAAGCGCGCCCCAAGGCCCTCTGCGGGCGCTCTGTCGTCAACTCTACGCCCCAG
GCTTTCAACCCCCGTCTTGGCATACATCTTTCACCTATGAGTGTTCACATTTGGGATCTTAGGGGGTCTC
CTAGACCTTCCGCGTGTAGGATTTCGGAGATGGTCCCCCCCCCAGAACAACAGGGACCGGCCGTGGAAAC
CTGCTGACGCAGATGTCCTAATATGGACATCCTGTGTAAAGGAGGGAGGGATTGACGGGAACAGCTCGCC
GGCGGTCGACCTGCAGCCCAAGCTCGCGTAAGAGCTCGGTACCTATCGATAGAGAAATGTTCTGGCACCT
GCACTTGCACTGGGGACAGCCTATTTTGCTAGTTTGTTTTGTTTCGTTTTGTTTTGATGGAGAGCGTATG
TTAGTACTATCGATTCACACAAAAAACCAACACACAGATGTAATGAAAATAAAGATATTTTATTGCGGCC
GCTCCAAGTACCTCCCGTACCTTAATATTACTTACTTATCATGGTAGCTTGGGCTGGCGTAATAGCGAAG
AGGCCCGCACCGATCGCCCTTCCCAACAGTTGCGCAGCCTGAATGGCGAATGGCAAATTGTAAGCGTTAA
TATTTTGTTAAAATTCGCGTTAAATTTTTGTTAAATCAGCTCATTTTTTAACCAATAGGCCGAAATCGGC
AAAATCCCTTATAAATCAAAAGAATAGACCGAGATAGGGT
[37 nt withheld, positions 1021-1057]
AAAGAACGTGGACTCCAACGTCAAAGGGCGAAAA
