>Addgene plasmid #11983 | pFOS WT-GL3 | addgene partial sequence | sequence record 96842 | RVprimer3 5'-CTAGCAAAATAGGCTGTCCC-3'
CCAGAACATTTCTCTATCGATAGGTACCGAGCTCTTACGCGAGCTTGGGCTGCAGGTCGACCGCCGGCGA
GCTGTTCCCGTCAATCCCTCCCTCCTTTACACAGGATGTCCATATTAGGACATCTGCGTCAGCAGGTTTC
CACGGCCGGTCCCTGTTGTTCTGGGGGGGGGACCATCTCCGAAATCCTACACGCGGAAGGTCTAGGAGAC
CCCCTAAGATCCCAAATGTGAACACTCATAGGTGAAAGATGTATGCCAAGACGGGGGTTGAAAGCCTGGG
GCGTAGAGTTGACGACAGAGCGCCCGCAGAGGGCCTTGGGGCGCGCTTCCCCCCCCTTCCAGTTCCGCCC
AGTGACGTAGGAAGTCCATCCATTCACAGCGCTTCTATAAAGGCGCCAGCTGAGGCGCCTACTACTCCAA
CCGCGACTGCAGCGAGCAACTGAGAAGACTGGATAGAGCCGGCGGTTCCGCGAACGAGCAGTGACCGCGC
TCCCACCCAGCTCTGCTCTGCAGCTCCCACCAGTGTCTCTCTAGCCCGGGCTCGAGATCAGCTTGGCATT
CCGGTACTGTTGGTAAAGCCACCATGGAAGACGCCAAAAACATAAAGAAAGGCCCGGCGCCATTCTATCC
GCTGGAAGATGGAACCGCTGGAGAGCAACTGCATAAGGCTATGAAGAGATACGCCCTGGTTCCTGGAACA
ATTGCTTTTACAGATGCACATATCGAGGTGGACATCACTTACGCTGAGTACTTCGAAATGTCCGTTCGGT
TGGCAGAAGCTATGAAACGATATGGGCTGAATACAAATCACAGAATCGTCGTATGCAGTGAAAACTCTCT
TCAATTCTTTATGCCGGTGTTGGGCGCGTTATTTATCGGAGTTGCAGTTGCGCCCGCGAACGACATTTAT
AATGAACGTGAATTGCTCAACAGTATGGGCATTTCGCAGCCTACCGTGGTGTTCGTTTCCAAAAA
